>Addgene plasmid #60394 | pRS426-TUB1-internal6xHis - human TUBA1a Cterminal tail - C130S, E446C | addgene partial sequence | sequence record 98681 | M13-F20 5'-TGTAAAACGACGGCCAGT-3'
GGGTACCGGCCGCAAATTAAAGCCTTCGAGCGTCCCAAAACCTTCTCAAGCAAGGTTTTCAGTATAATGT
TACATGCGTACACGCGTCTGTACAGAAAAAAAAGAAAAATTTGAAATATAAATAACGTTCTTAATACTAA
CATAACTATAAAAAAATAAATAGGGACCTAGACTTCAGGTTGTCTAACTCCTTCCTTTTCGGTTAGAGCG
GATGTGGGGGGAGGGCGTGAATGTAAGCGTGACATAACTAATTACATGACTCGAGTTAATATTCTTCACC
TTCTTCACAACCTTCACCTTCAACTGAGTCGGCACCCACTTCGATGTAATCTCTTTCTAAAGCAGCCAAA
TCTTCTCTAGCTTCGGTGAATTCACCTTCTTCCATACCTTCACCGACATACCAGTGGACGAAAGCACGTT
TGGCATACATTAAATCGAATTTTCTATCGATTCTCTTCCAAGCCTCAGCAATGGATGTGGTATTTGACAA
CATACAGACGGCCCTATCCACAGTGGCCAATTGTGAGTTTGGTGTGGCAGTTGGAGGTTCGTAGCAAATA
CCGATCTTGAAACCAGTTGGACACCAATCAACCAATTGGACGGTCTTCTTGTTTTTCACCTGCTCGACAG
CTCTTTGAACATCTCTTGTTACCACATCACCCCTGTATAACAGACAAGTAGCCATGTATTTACCATCTCT
TGGATCACACTTGACCATCTGGTTACCAGGGTTCAAAACAAGCGTTTGTAATTTCTGACACAGAG
