>Addgene plasmid #60394 | pRS426-TUB1-internal6xHis - human TUBA1a Cterminal tail - C130S, E446C | addgene partial sequence | sequence record 98682 | M13-Rev 5'-CAGGAAACAGCTATGACC-3'
TAAGGGAACAAAAGCTGGAGCTCTAGTACGGATTAGAAGCCGCCGAGCGGGTGACAGCCCTCCGAAGGAA
GACTCTCCTCCGTGCGTCCTCGTCTTCACCGGTCGCGTTCCTGAAACGCAGATGTGCCTCGCGCCGCACT
GCTCCGAACAATAAAGATTCTACAATACTAGCTTTTATGGTTATGAAGAGGAAAAATTGGCAGTAACCTG
GCCCCACAAACCTTCAAATGAACGAATCAAATTAACAACCATAGGATGATAATGCGATTAGTTTTTTAGC
CTTATTTCTGGGGTAATTAATCAGCGAAGCGATGATTTTTGATCTATTAACAGATATATAAATGCAAAAA
CTGCATAACCACTTTAACTAATACTTTCAACATTTTCGGTTTGTATTACTTCTTATTCAAATGTAATAAA
AGTATCAACAAAAAATTGTTAATATACCTCTATACTTTAACGTCAAGGAGAAAAAACCCCGGATTCTAGA
ACTAGTGGATCCAAAATGAGAGAAGTTATTAGTATTAATGGTATGTTCGATTTGCCCGTCCAGGCTAGAT
CTTTTTTTTGTTAGTTCATTTTGGCGTTTCATCTTTCATTACTAACTTCAACGCAAAATTTTTTTTTTTT
TGATTTCTCTTTACAGTCGGTCAAGCTGGTTGTCAGATTGGTAATGCCTGTTGGGAATTATATTCCCTTG
AGCACGGTATTAAGCCGGATGGACATCTAGAAGATGGCCTTTCAAAGCCGCATCATCACCATCATCACAA
GGGAGGAGAAGAGGGTTTCTCCACG
