>Addgene plasmid #60394 | pRS426-TUB1-internal6xHis - human TUBA1a Cterminal tail - C130S, E446C | addgene partial sequence | sequence record 99522 | GAL1 5'-AATATACCTCTATACTTTAACGTC-3'
TGAGAGAAGTTATTAGTATTAATGGTATGTTCGATTTGCCCGTCCAGGCTAGATCTTTTTTTTGTTAGTT
CATTTTGGCGTTTCATCTTTCATTACTAACTTCAACGCAAAATTTTTTTTTTTTTGATTTCTCTTTACAG
TCGGTCAAGCTGGTTGTCAGATTGGTAATGCCTGTTGGGAATTATATTCCCTTGAGCACGGTATTAAGCC
GGATGGACATCTAGAAGATGGCCTTTCAAAGCCGCATCATCACCATCATCACAAGGGAGGAGAAGAGGGT
TTCTCCACGTTTTTCCATGAAACCGGCTACGGTAAGTTCGTTCCAAGGGCTATTTACGTGGATTTAGAGC
CCAACGTTATTGACGAAGTCCGTAACGGTCCTTACAAGGACTTGTTCCATCCAGAACAGTTGATCAGTGG
TAAGGAGGACGCGGCTAATAATTATGCAAGAGGCCATTACACCGTTGGTAGAGAAATTTTGGGCGATGTT
CTGGATAGGATTAGAAAACTGGCAGACCAATCAGATGGGTTACAAGGGTTCTTGTTTACCCATTCTCTTG
GTGGTGGTACTGGTTCCGGTCTAGGGTCCTTACTGTTGGAAGAACTATCCGCTGAATACGGTAAGAAATC
CAAGCTGGAATTTGCCGTATACCCTGCTCCACAAGTGTCTACTTCTGTGGTTGAGCCTTACAACACAGTT
TTAACTACACATACTACATTGGAACATGCAGATTGTACTTTCATGGTCGATAATGAGGCTATTTACGACA
TGTGC
