[The description below was written by a language model from this plasmid's Addgene catalogue record.]
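Description:
pRS426-TUB1-internal6xHis - human TUBA1a Cterminal tail - C130S, E446C is a yeast expression plasmid built on pRS426, a member of the pRS shuttle vector series that is generally maintained episomally in Saccharomyces cerevisiae through a 2μ origin. Selection in yeast relies on the URA marker, which complements uracil auxotrophy. In E. coli the plasmid is propagated at high copy under ampicillin selection. No feature table accompanies the record, so the backbone elements are inferred from the named vector rather than from annotation.

The insert, about 1.5 kb and cloned between BamHI and XhoI sites that both remain intact, encodes a chimeric alpha tubulin. Residues 1–440 come from yeast TUB1, and the sequence from position 441 to the stop codon is taken from the C-terminal tail of human TUBA1a. A 6xHis tag is placed internally rather than at either terminus, which allows affinity purification while leaving the C-terminal tail unmodified. Two point substitutions are included. C130S removes a native cysteine, and E446C introduces a cysteine within the human tail. According to the stated purpose, this engineered cysteine is the attachment point for crosslinking a polyglutamate peptide.

Expression is driven by a GAL promoter, so it can be induced with galactose. The construct is intended for producing recombinant tubulin with a defined human tail sequence and a site-specific handle that mimics polyglutamylation. The associated study examined how tubulin isotypes and post-translational modifications regulate microtubule motors.
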