Addgene plasmid #60394: pRS426-TUB1-internal6xHis - human TUBA1a Cterminal tail - C130S, E446C
Purpose: Expression of chimeric yeast alpha tubulin (TUB1) - internal 6xHis with human alpha tubulin Cterminal tail (TUBA1a) C130S, E446C for crosslinking polyglutamate peptide
Depositing lab: Ron Vale. Depositing organization: University of California, San Francisco (UCSF). Publication: Regulation of microtubule motors by tubulin isotypes and post-translational modifications. Sirajuddin M, Rice LM, Vale RD. Nat Cell Biol. 2014 Apr;16(4):335-44. doi: 10.1038/ncb2920. Epub 2014 Mar 16. PubMed 24633327.
Backbone
  Vector backbone: pRS426
  Vector type: Yeast Expression
  Selectable markers: URA marker for yeast
Growth in bacteria
  Bacterial resistance: Ampicillin, 100 μg/mL
  Growth temperature: 37°C
  Growth strain: Top10
  Copy number: High Copy
Gene/Insert
  Gene/Insert name: TUB1 (alt name: Yeast alpha Tubulin - human TUBA1a Cterminal tail - C130S, E446C)
  Species: S. cerevisiae (budding yeast), Synthetic
  Insert size (bp): 1500
  Mutation: internal 6xHis (see supplement figure 4), amino acid 1-440 yeast TUB1, 441-stop is from human TUBA1a amino acids C130S, E446C
  Entrez Gene: TUB1 (a.k.a. YML085C)
  Promoter: GAL
  Cloning method: Restriction Enzyme; 5′ cloning site BamHI (not destroyed); 3′ cloning site XhoI (not destroyed)
  Sequencing primers: 5′ aacgtcaaggagaaaaaacc; 3′ gggagggcgtgaatgtaagc
Terms and licenses: Academic/Nonprofit Terms; Industry Terms: Not Available to Industry
How to cite: pRS426-TUB1-internal6xHis - human TUBA1a Cterminal tail - C130S, E446C was a gift from Ron Vale (Addgene plasmid # 60394 ; http://n2t.net/addgene:60394 ; RRID:Addgene_60394)
